>Addgene plasmid #242555 | pME-mCerulean3-TUBB1A (JDW 1508) | addgene full sequence | sequence record 484475 | Addgene NGS Result
CTTTCCTGCGTTATCCCCTGATTCTGTGGATAACCGTATTACCGCCTTTGAGTGAGCTGATACCGCTCGC
CGCAGCCGAACGACCGAGCGCAGCGAGTCAGTGAGCGAGGAAGCGGAAGAGCGCCCAATACGCAAACCGC
CTCTCCCCGCGCGTTGGCCGATTCATTAATGCAGCTGGCACGACAGGTTTCCCGACTGGAAAGCGGGCAG
TGAGCGCAACGCAATTAATACGCGTACCGCTAGCCAGGAAGAGTTTGTAGAAACGCAAAAAGGCCATCCG
TCAGGATGGCCTTCTGCTTAGTTTGATGCCTGGCAGTTTATGGCGGGCGTCCTGCCCGCCACCCTCCGGG
CCGTTGCTTCACAACGTTCAAATCCGCTCCCGGCGGATTTGTCCTACTCAGGAGAGCGTTCACCGACAAA
CAACAGATAAAACGAAAGGCCCAGTCTTCCGACTGAGCCTTTCGTTTTATTTGATGCCTGGCAGTTCCCT
ACTCTCGCGTTAACGCTAGCATGGATGTTTTCCCAGTCACGACGTTGTAAAACGACGGCCAGTCTTAAGC
TCGGGCCCCAAATAATGATTTTATTTTGACTGATAGTGACCTGTTCGTTGCAACAAATTGATGAGCAATG
CTTTTTTATAATGCCAACTTTGTACAAAAAAGCAGGCTGCAGGTACCTTAATTAACTCGAGGCACGCCAC
CATGGTGAGCAAGGGCGAGGAGCTGTTCACCGGGGTGGTGCCCATCCTGGTCGAGCTGGACGGCGACGTA
AACGGCCACAAGTTCAGCGTGTCCGGCGAGGGCGAGGGCGATGCCACCTACGGCAAGCTGACCCTGAAGT
TCATCTGCACCACCGGCAAGCTGCCCGTGCCCTGGCCCACCCTCGTGACCACCCTGAGCTGGGGCGTGCA
GTGCTTCGCCCGCTACCCCGACCACATGAAGCAGCACGACTTCTTCAAGTCCGCCATGCCCGAAGGCTAC
GTCCAGGAGCGCACCATCTTCTTCAAGGACGACGGCAACTACAAGACCCGCGCCGAGGTGAAGTTCGAGG
GCGACACCCTGGTGAACCGCATCGAGCTGAAGGGCATCGACTTCAAGGAGGACGGCAACATCCTGGGGCA
CAAGCTGGAGTACAACGCCATCCACGGCAACGTCTATATCACCGCCGACAAGCAGAAGAACGGCATCAAG
GCCAACTTCGGCCTCAACTGCAACATCGAGGACGGCAGCGTGCAGCTCGCCGACCACTACCAGCAGAACA
CCCCCATCGGCGACGGCCCCGTGCTGCTGCCCGACAACCACTACCTGAGCACCCAGTCCAAGCTGAGCAA
AGACCCCAACGAGAAGCGCGATCACATGGTCCTGCTGGAGTTCGTGACCGCCGCCGGGATCACTCTCGGC
ATGGACGAGCTGTACAAGTCCGGACTCAGATCTGGCAGCGGTGGAGGCAGCGCATCCGGCGGAAGCGGAA
GCGTGCGTGAGTGCATCTCCATCCACGTTGGCCAGGCTGGTGTCCAGATTGGCAATGCCTGCTGGGAGCT
CTACTGCCTGGAACACGGCATCCAGCCCGATGGCCAGATGCCAAGTGACAAGACCATTGGGGGAGGAGAT
GACTCCTTCAACACCTTCTTCAGTGAGACGGGCGCTGGCAAGCACGTGCCCCGGGCTGTGTTTGTAGACT
TGGAACCCACAGTCATTGATGAAGTTCGCACTGGCACCTACCGCCAGCTCTTCCACCCTGAGCAGCTCAT
CACAGGCAAGGAAGATGCTGCCAATAACTATGCCCGAGGGCACTACACCATTGGCAAGGAGATCATTGAC
CTTGTGTTGGACCGAATTCGCAAGCTGGCTGACCAGTGCACCGGTCTTCAGGGCTTCTTGGTTTTCCACA
GCTTTGGTGGGGGAACTGGTTCTGGGTTCACCTCCCTGCTCATGGAACGTCTCTCAGTTGATTATGGCAA
GAAGTCCAAGCTGGAGTTCTCCATTTACCCAGCACCCCAGGTTTCCACAGCTGTAGTTGAGCCCTACAAC
TCCATCCTCACCACCCACACCACCCTGGAGCACTCTGATTGTGCCTTCATGGTAGACAATGAGGCCATCT
ATGACATCTGTCGTAGAAACCTCGATATCGAGCGCCCAACCTACACTAACCTTAACCGCCTTATTAGCCA
GATTGTGTCCTCCATCACTGCTTCCCTGAGATTTGATGGAGCCCTGAATGTTGACCTGACAGAATTCCAG
ACCAACCTGGTGCCCTACCCCCGCATCCACTTCCCTCTGGCCACATATGCCCCTGTCATCTCTGCTGAGA
AAGCCTACCATGAACAGCTTTCTGTAGCAGAGATCACCAATGCTTGCTTTGAGCCAGCCAACCAGATGGT
GAAATGTGACCCTCGCCATGGTAAATACATGGCTTGCTGCCTGTTGTACCGTGGTGACGTGGTTCCCAAA
GATGTCAATGCTGCCATTGCCACCATCAAAACCAAGCGCAGCATCCAGTTTGTGGATTGGTGCCCCACTG
GCTTCAAGGTTGGCATCAACTACCAGCCTCCCACTGTGGTGCCTGGTGGAGACCTGGCCAAGGTACAGAG
AGCTGTGTGCATGCTGAGCAACACCACAGCCATTGCTGAGGCCTGGGCTCGCCTGGACCACAAGTTTGAC
CTGATGTATGCCAAGCGTGCCTTTGTTCACTGGTACGTGGGTGAGGGGATGGAGGAAGGCGAGTTTTCAG
AGGCCCGTGAAGATATGGCTGCCCTTGAGAAGGATTATGAGGAGGTTGGTGTGGATTCTGTTGAAGGAGA
GGGTGAGGAAGAAGGAGAGGAATACTAAGGATCCACCGGATCTAGATAACTGATCATAATCAGCCATACC
ACATTTGTAGAGGTTTTACTTGCTTTAAAAAACCTCCCACACCTCCCCCTGAACCTGAAACATAAAATGA
ATGCAATTGTTGTTGTTAACTTGTTTATTGCAGCTTATAATGGTTACAAATAAAGCAATAGCATCACAAA
TTTCACAAATAAAGCATTTTTTTCACTGCATTCTAGTTGTGGTTTGTCCAAACTCATCAATGTATCTTAA
CGACTAGTGCGGCCGCAAGCTTTGCACCCAGCTTTCTTGTACAAAGTTGGCATTATAAGAAAGCATTGCT
TATCAATTTGTTGCAACGAACAGGTCACTATCAGTCAAAATAAAATCATTATTTGCCATCCAGCTGATAT
CCCCTATAGTGAGTCGTATTACATGGTCATAGCTGTTTCCTGGCAGCTCTGGCCCGTGTCTCAAAATCTC
TGATGTTACATTGCACAAGATAAAAATATATCATCATGAACAATAAAACTGTCTGCTTACATAAACAGTA
ATACAAGGGGTGTTATGAGCCATATTCAACGGGAAACGTCGAGGCCGCGATTAAATTCCAACATGGATGC
TGATTTATATGGGTATAAATGGGCTCGCGATAATGTCGGGCAATCAGGTGCGACAATCTATCGCTTGTAT
GGGAAGCCCGATGCGCCAGAGTTGTTTCTGAAACATGGCAAAGGTAGCGTTGCCAATGATGTTACAGATG
AGATGGTCAGACTAAACTGGCTGACGGAATTTATGCCTCTTCCGACCATCAAGCATTTTATCCGTACTCC
TGATGATGCATGGTTACTCACCACTGCGATCCCCGGAAAAACAGCATTCCAGGTATTAGAAGAATATCCT
GATTCAGGTGAAAATATTGTTGATGCGCTGGCAGTGTTCCTGCGCCGGTTGCATTCGATTCCTGTTTGTA
ATTGTCCTTTTAACAGCGATCGCGTATTTCGTCTCGCTCAGGCGCAATCACGAATGAATAACGGTTTGGT
TGATGCGAGTGATTTTGATGACGAGCGTAATGGCTGGCCTGTTGAACAAGTCTGGAAAGAAATGCATAAA
CTTTTGCCATTCTCACCGGATTCAGTCGTCACTCATGGTGATTTCTCACTTGATAACCTTATTTTTGACG
AGGGGAAATTAATAGGTTGTATTGATGTTGGACGAGTCGGAATCGCAGACCGATACCAGGATCTTGCCAT
CCTATGGAACTGCCTCGGTGAGTTTTCTCCTTCATTACAGAAACGGCTTTTTCAAAAATATGGTATTGAT
AATCCTGATATGAATAAATTGCAGTTTCATTTGATGCTCGATGAGTTTTTCTAATCAGAATTGGTTAATT
GGTTGTAACACTGGCAGAGCATTACGCTGACTTGACGGGACGGCGCAAGCTCATGACCAAAATCCCTTAA
CGTGAGTTACGCGTCGTTCCACTGAGCGTCAGACCCCGTAGAAAAGATCAAAGGATCTTCTTGAGATCCT
TTTTTTCTGCGCGTAATCTGCTGCTTGCAAACAAAAAAACCACCGCTACCAGCGGTGGTTTGTTTGCCGG
ATCAAGAGCTACCAACTCTTTTTCCGAAGGTAACTGGCTTCAGCAGAGCGCAGATACCAAATACTGTTCT
TCTAGTGTAGCCGTAGTTAGGCCACCACTTCAAGAACTCTGTAGCACCGCCTACATACCTCGCTCTGCTA
ATCCTGTTACCAGTGGCTGCTGCCAGTGGCGATAAGTCGTGTCTTACCGGGTTGGACTCAAGACGATAGT
TACCGGATAAGGCGCAGCGGTCGGGCTGAACGGGGGGTTCGTGCACACAGCCCAGCTTGGAGCGAACGAC
CTACACCGAACTGAGATACCTACAGCGTGAGCTATGAGAAAGCGCCACGCTTCCCGAAGGGAGAAAGGCG
GACAGGTATCCGGTAAGCGGCAGGGTCGGAACAGGAGAGCGCACGAGGGAGCTTCCAGGGGGAAACGCCT
GGTATCTTTATAGTCCTGTCGGGTTTCGCCACCTCTGACTTGAGCGTCGATTTTTGTGATGCTCGTCAGG
GGGGCGGAGCCTATGGAAAAACGCCAGCAACGCGGCCTTTTTACGGTTCCTGGCCTTTTGCTGGCCTTTT
GCTCACATGTT
Features (pLannotate 1.2.2; 13 found; start..end, strand, type, name):
    121..213     +  CDS            lacI (fragment): lac repressor; lacI; The lac repressor binds to the lac operator to inhibit transcription in E. coli. This inhibition can be relieved by adding lactose or isopropyl-β-D-thiogalactopyranoside (IPTG).
    268..295     -  terminator     rrnB T2 terminator: transcription terminator T2 from the E. coli rrnB gene
    427..470     +  terminator     rrnB T1 terminator: Escherichia coli rrnB; transcription terminator T1 from the E. coli rrnB gene
    517..553     -  CDS            lacZα (fragment): LacZα fragment of β-galactosidase; lacZ fragment
    569..668     +  protein_bind   attL1: mutant version of attL; recombination site for the Gateway® LR reaction LR Clonase™
    702..1418    +  CDS            mCerulean3: mCerulean3 is a basic (constitutively fluorescent) cyan fluorescent protein published in 2011, derived from Aequorea victoria. It is reported to be a somewhat slowly-maturing monomer with very low acid sensitivity.
   1476..2825    +  CDS            TBA1B_BOVIN: Experimental evidence at protein level: Swiss-Prot protein existence level 1. Tubulin is the major constituent of microtubules. It binds two moles of GTP, one at an exchangeable site on the beta chain and one at a non-exchangeable site on the alpha chain. From Bos taurus (Bovine).
   2851..2935    +  CDS            large T antigen (fragment): large T antigen from SV40 (simian virus 40)
   2958..3079    +  polyA_signal   SV40 poly(A) signal: SV40 polyadenylation signal
   3106..3205    -  protein_bind   attL2: mutant version of attL; recombination site for the Gateway® LR reaction LR Clonase™
   3223..3241    -  promoter       T7 promoter: promoter for bacteriophage T7 RNA polymerase
   3375..4184    +  CDS            KanR: aminoglycoside phosphotransferase; aph(3')-Ia; confers resistance to kanamycin in bacteria or G418 (Geneticin®) in eukaryotes
   4331..4919    +  rep_origin     ori: high-copy-number ColE1/pMB1/pBR322/pUC origin of replication
