[The description below was written by a language model from this plasmid's Addgene catalogue record and pLannotate feature annotations shown in this document.]
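Description:
pME-mCerulean3-TUBB1A (JDW 1508) is a Gateway middle entry clone built on the pDONR221 backbone, about 5 kb in size, intended as a subcloning intermediate rather than as a stand-alone expression vector. It is maintained in E. coli at high copy through a ColE1/pUC-type origin and selected with kanamycin via the aph(3')-Ia resistance gene. Upstream of the cloning region sit the rrnB T1 and T2 transcription terminators typical of pDONR vectors, which insulate the insert from read-through bacterial transcription. The short lacI, lacZα and T7 promoter annotations are backbone remnants with no evident role in the payload.

The payload lies between attL1 and attL2, the sites recognised in the LR Clonase reaction. It consists of the coding sequence for mCerulean3, a monomeric cyan fluorescent protein derived from Aequorea victoria, placed upstream of a tubulin open reading frame, so the fluorophore appears to be fused to the N-terminus of tubulin. This is followed by an SV40 polyadenylation signal; the adjacent large T antigen fragment is probably part of that SV40 segment. The catalogue lists the insert as human TUBB1A. However, automated annotation matched the tubulin sequence most closely to an alpha-tubulin 1B entry (bovine reference), so the insert name and the annotation do not obviously agree on the tubulin isoform. No eukaryotic promoter lies within the att-flanked cassette. Expression therefore depends on recombining this clone with a 5' promoter entry clone, and any 3' element, into a destination vector by MultiSite Gateway assembly. The resulting constructs serve as cyan fluorescent reporters for visualising tubulin in cells, as part of a modular cloning toolbox for vertebrate model systems.
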