Addgene plasmid #242555: pME-mCerulean3-TUBB1A (JDW 1508)
Purpose: Gateway middle entry clone containing mCerulean3-TUBB1A; Cyan fluorescent reporter for visualizing tubulin in cells
Depositing lab: Joshua Wythe. Depositing organization: University of Virginia. Publication: MultiSite Assembly of Gateway Induced Clones (MAGIC): a flexible cloning toolbox for use in vertebrate model systems. Gillespie WB 3rd, Zhang Y, Ruiz OE, Cerda J 3rd, Ortiz-Guzman J, Sherman M, Turner WD, Largoza G, Mosser LE, Fujimoto E, Chien CB, Kwan KM, Arenkiel BR, Devine WP, Wythe JD. Development. 2025 Nov 15;152(22):dev204308. doi: 10.1242/dev.204308. Epub 2025 Nov 13. PubMed 41230856.
Backbone
  Vector backbone: pDONR221
  Vector type: Gateway subcloning
Growth in bacteria
  Bacterial resistance: Kanamycin, 50 μg/mL
  Growth temperature: 37°C
  Growth strain: NEB Stable
  Copy number: High Copy
Gene/Insert
  Gene/Insert name: mCerulean3-TUBB1A
  Species: H. sapiens (human)
  Cloning method: Gateway Cloning
Terms and licenses: Academic/Nonprofit Terms; Industry Terms: Not Available to Industry
Depositor comments: Please visit https://doi.org/10.1101/2024.07.13.603267 for bioRxiv preprint.
How to cite: pME-mCerulean3-TUBB1A (JDW 1508) was a gift from Joshua Wythe (Addgene plasmid # 242555 ; http://n2t.net/addgene:242555 ; RRID:Addgene_242555)
